>Addgene plasmid #164016 | pcDNA3.1 6B CARD8 UPA-CARD-mCherry R495E | addgene full sequence | sequence record 325121 | Addgene NGS Result
GACATTGATTATTGACTAGTTATTAATAGTAATCAATTACGGGGTCATTAGTTCATAGCCCATATATGGA
GTTCCGCGTTACATAACTTACGGTAAATGGCCCGCCTGGCTGACCGCCCAACGACCCCCGCCCATTGACG
TCAATAATGACGTATGTTCCCATAGTAACGCCAATAGGGACTTTCCATTGACGTCAATGGGTGGAGTATT
TACGGTAAACTGCCCACTTGGCAGTACATCAAGTGTATCATATGCCAAGTACGCCCCCTATTGACGTCAA
TGACGGTAAATGGCCCGCCTGGCATTATGCCCAGTACATGACCTTATGGGACTTTCCTACTTGGCAGTAC
ATCTACGTATTAGTCATCGCTATTACCATGGTGATGCGGTTTTGGCAGTACATCAATGGGCGTGGATAGC
GGTTTGACTCACGGGGATTTCCAAGTCTCCACCCCATTGACGTCAATGGGAGTTTGTTTTGGCACCAAAA
TCAACGGGACTTTCCAAAATGTCGTAACAACTCCGCCCCATTGACGCAAATGGGCGGTAGGCGTGTACGG
TGGGAGGTCTATATAAGCAGAGCTCTCTGGCTAACTAGAGAACCCACTGCTTACTGGCTTATCGAAATTA
ATACGACTCACTATAGGGAGACCCAAGCTTGGTACCGAGCTCGGATCCCTACTTCCAATCCAATGCCACC
ATGTCTCTGATGGGCATCCTGCTGCGGATCGCCAGTGGGACTCGCCTCTCCATCCCCATCACTTCCAACA
CATTGATCTATTATCACCCCCACCCCGAAGATATTAAGTTCCACTTGTACCTTGTCCCCAGCGACGCCTT
GCTAACAAAGGCGATAGATGATGAGGAAGATCGCTTCCATGGTGTGCGCCTGCAGACTTCGCCCCCAATG
GAACCCCTGAACTTTGGTTCCAGTTATATTGTGTCTAATTCTGCTAACCTGAAAGTAATGCCCAAGGAGT
TGAAATTGTCCTACAGGAGCCCTGGAGAAATTCAGCACTTCTCAAAATTCTATGCTGGGCAGATGAAGGA
ACCCATTCAACTTGAGATTACTGAAAAAAGACATGGGACTTTGGTGTGGGATACTGAGGTGAAGCCAGTG
GATCTCCAGCTTGTAGCTGCATCAGCCCCTCCTCCTTTCTCAGGTGCAGCCTTTGTGAAGGAGAACCACC
GGCAACTCCAAGCCAGGATGGGGGACCTGAAAGGGGTGCTCGATGATCTCCAAGACAATGAGGTTCTTAC
TGAGAATGAGAAGGAGCTGGTGGAGCAGGAAAAGACAGAGCAGAGCAAGAATGAGGCCTTGCTGAGCATG
GTGGAGAAGAAAGGGGACCTGGCCCTGGACGTGCTCTTCAGAAGCATTAGTGAAAGGGACCCTTACCTCG
TGTCCTATCTTAGACAGCAGAATGGCATTGGTAGTGGGAGCAACGGCAGCAGCGGATCCGTGAGCAAGGG
CGAGGAGGATAACATGGCCATCATCAAGGAGTTCATGCGCTTCAAGGTGCACATGGAGGGCTCCGTGAAC
GGCCACGAGTTCGAGATCGAGGGCGAGGGCGAGGGCCGCCCCTACGAGGGCACCCAGACCGCCAAGCTGA
AGGTGACCAAGGGTGGCCCCCTGCCCTTCGCCTGGGACATCCTGTCCCCTCAGTTCATGTACGGCTCCAA
GGCCTACGTGAAGCACCCCGCCGACATCCCCGACTACTTGAAGCTGTCCTTCCCCGAGGGCTTCAAGTGG
GAGCGCGTGATGAACTTCGAGGACGGCGGCGTGGTGACCGTGACCCAGGACTCCTCCCTCCAGGACGGCG
AGTTCATCTACAAGGTGAAGCTGCGCGGCACCAACTTCCCCTCCGACGGCCCCGTAATGCAGAAGAAGAC
CATGGGCTGGGAGGCCTCCTCCGAGCGGATGTACCCCGAGGACGGCGCCCTGAAGGGCGAGATCAAGCAG
AGGCTGAAGCTGAAGGACGGCGGCCACTACGACGCTGAGGTCAAGACCACCTACAAGGCCAAGAAGCCCG
TGCAGCTGCCCGGCGCCTACAACGTCAACATCAAGTTGGACATCACCTCCCACAACGAGGACTACACCAT
CGTGGAACAGTACGAACGCGCCGAGGGCCGCCACTCCACCGGCGGCATGGACGAGCTGTACAAGTAGTAA
TCTAGAGGGCCCTATTCTATAGTGTCACCTAAATGCTAGAGCTCGCTGATCAGCCTCGACTGTGCCTTCT
AGTTGCCAGCCATCTGTTGTTTGCCCCTCCCCCGTGCCTTCCTTGACCCTGGAAGGTGCCACTCCCACTG
TCCTTTCCTAATAAAATGAGGAAATTGCATCGCATTGTCTGAGTAGGTGTCATTCTATTCTGGGGGGTGG
GGTGGGGCAGGACAGCAAGGGGGAGGATTGGGAAGACAATAGCAGGCATGCTGGGGATGCGGTGGGCTCT
ATGGCTTCTGAGGCGGAAAGAACCAGCTGGGGCTCTAGGGGGTATCCCC
[124 nt withheld, positions 2500-2623]
C
[91 nt withheld, positions 2625-2715]
A
[49 nt withheld, positions 2717-2765]
CCTTTGACGTTGGAGTCCACGTTCTTT
[37 nt withheld, positions 2793-2829]
ACCCTATCTCGGTCTATTCTTTTGATTTATAAGGGATTTTGCCGATTTCGGCCTATTGGTTAAAAAATGA
GCTGATTTAACAAAAATTTAACGCGAATTAATTCTGTGGAATGTGTGTCAGTTAGGGTGTGGAAAGTCCC
CAGGCTCCCCAGCAGGCAGAAGTATGCAAAGCATGCATCTCAATTAGTCAGCAACCAGGTGTGGAAAGTC
CCCAGGCTCCCCAGCAGGCAGAAGTATGCAAAGCATGCATCTCAATTAGTCAGCAACCATAGTCCCGCCC
CTAACTCCGCCCATCCCGCCCCTAACTCCGCCCAGTTCCGCCCATTCTCCGCCCCATGGCTGACTAATTT
TTTTTATTTATGCAGAGGCCGAGGCCGCCTCTGCCTCTGAGCTATTCCAGAAGTAGTGAGGAGGCTTTTT
TGGAGGCCTAGGCTTTTGCAAAAAGCTCCCGGGAGCTTGTATATCCATTTTCGGATCTGATCAAGAGACA
GGATGAGGATCGTTTCGCATGATTGAACAAGATGGATTGCACGCAGGTTCTCCGGCCGCTTGGGTGGAGA
GGCTATTCGGCTATGACTGGGCACAACAGACAATCGGCTGCTCTGATGCCGCCGTGTTCCGGCTGTCAGC
GCAGGGGCGCCCGGTTCTTTTTGTCAAGACCGACCTGTCCGGTGCCCTGAATGAACTGCAGGACGAGGCA
GCGCGGCTATCGTGGCTGGCCACGACGGGCGTTCCTTGCGCAGCTGTGCTCGACGTTGTCACTGAAGCGG
GAAGGGACTGGCTGCTATTGGGCGAAGTGCCGGGGCAGGATCTCCTGTCATCTCACCTTGCTCCTGCCGA
GAAAGTATCCATCATGGCTGATGCAATGCGGCGGCTGCATACGCTTGATCCGGCTACCTGCCCATTCGAC
CACCAAGCGAAACATCGCATCGAGCGAGCACGTACTCGGATGGAAGCCGGTCTTGTCGATCAGGATGATC
TGGACGAAGAGCATCAGGGGCTCGCGCCAGCCGAACTGTTCGCCAGGCTCAAGGCGCGCATGCCCGACGG
CGAGGATCTCGTCGTGACCCATGGCGATGCCTGCTTGCCGAATATCATGGTGGAAAATGGCCGCTTTTCT
GGATTCATCGACTGTGGCCGGCTGGGTGTGGCGGACCGCTATCAGGACATAGCGTTGGCTACCCGTGATA
TTGCTGAAGAGCTTGGCGGCGAATGGGCTGACCGCTTCCTCGTGCTTTACGGTATCGCCGCTCCCGATTC
GCAGCGCATCGCCTTCTATCGCCTTCTTGACGAGTTCTTCTGAGCGGGACTCTGGGGTTCGAAATGACCG
ACCAAGCGACGCCCAACCTGCCATCACGAGATTTCGATTCCACCGCCGCCTTCTATGAAAGGTTGGGCTT
CGGAATCGTTTTCCGGGACGCCGGCTGGATGATCCTCCAGCGCGGGGATCTCATGCTGGAGTTCTTCGCC
CACCCCAACTTGTTTATTGCAGCTTATAATGGTTACAAATAAAGCAATAGCATCACAAATTTCACAAATA
AAGCATTTTTTTCACTGCATTCTAGTTGTGGTTTGTCCAAACTCATCAATGTATCTTATCATGTCTGTAT
ACCGTCGACCTCTAGCTAGAGCTTGGCGTAATCATGGTCATAGCTGTTTCCTGTGTGAAATTGTTATCCG
CTCACAATTCCACACAACATACGAGCCGGAAGCATAAAGTGTAAAGCCTGGGGTGCCTAATGAGTGAGCT
AACTCACATTAATTGCGTTGCGCTCACTGCCCGCTTTCCAGTCGGGAAACCTGTCGTGCCAGCTGCATTA
ATGAATCGGCCAACGCGCGGGGAGAGGCGGTTTGCGTATTGGGCGCTCTTCCGCTTCCTCGCTCACTGAC
TCGCTGCGCTCGGTCGTTCGGCTGCGGCGAGCGGTATCAGCTCACTCAAAGGCGGTAATACGGTTATCCA
CAGAATCAGGGGATAACGCAGGAAAGAACATGTGAGCAAAAGGCCAGCAAAAGGCCAGGAACCGTAAAAA
GGCCGCGTTGCTGGCGTTTTTCCATAGGCTCCGCCCCCCTGACGAGCATCACAAAAATCGACGCTCAAGT
CAGAGGTGGCGAAACCCGACAGGACTATAAAGATACCAGGCGTTTCCCCCTGGAAGCTCCCTCGTGCGCT
CTCCTGTTCCGACCCTGCCGCTTACCGGATACCTGTCCGCCTTTCTCCCTTCGGGAAGCGTGGCGCTTTC
TCATAGCTCACGCTGTAGGTATCTCAGTTCGGTGTAGGTCGTTCGCTCCAAGCTGGGCTGTGTGCACGAA
CCCCCCGTTCAGCCCGACCGCTGCGCCTTATCCGGTAACTATCGTCTTGAGTCCAACCCGGTAAGACACG
ACTTATCGCCACTGGCAGCAGCCACTGGTAACAGGATTAGCAGAGCGAGGTATGTAGGCGGTGCTACAGA
GTTCTTGAAGTGGTGGCCTAACTACGGCTACACTAGAAGAACAGTATTTGGTATCTGCGCTCTGCTGAAG
CCAGTTACCTTCGGAAAAAGAGTTGGTAGCTCTTGATCCGGCAAACAAACCACCGCTGGTAGCGGTGGTT
TTTTTGTTTGCAAGCAGCAGATTACGCGCAGAAAAAAAGGATCTCAAGAAGATCCTTTGATCTTTTCTAC
GGGGTCTGACGCTCAGTGGAACGAAAACTCACGTTAAGGGATTTTGGTCATGAGATTATCAAAAAGGATC
TTCACCTAGATCCTTTTAAATTAAAAATGAAGTTTTAAATCAATCTAAAGTATATATGAGTAAACTTGGT
CTGACAGTTACCAATGCTTAATCAGTGAGGCACCTATCTCAGCGATCTGTCTATTTCGTTCATCCATAGT
TGCCTGACTCCCCGTCGTGTAGATAACTACGATACGGGAGGGCTTACCATCTGGCCCCAGTGCTGCAATG
ATACCGCGAGACCCACGCTCACCGGCTCCAGATTTATCAGCAATAAACCAGCCAGCCGGAAGGGCCGAGC
GCAGAAGTGGTCCTGCAACTTTATCCGCCTCCATCCAGTCTATTAATTGTTGCCGGGAAGCTAGAGTAAG
TAGTTCGCCAGTTAATAGTTTGCGCAACGTTGTTGCCATTGCTACAGGCATCGTGGTGTCACGCTCGTCG
TTTGGTATGGCTTCATTCAGCTCCGGTTCCCAACGATCAAGGCGAGTTACATGATCCCCCATGTTGTGCA
AAAAAGCGGTTAGCTCCTTCGGTCCTCCGATCGTTGTCAGAAGTAAGTTGGCCGCAGTGTTATCACTCAT
GGTTATGGCAGCACTGCATAATTCTCTTACTGTCATGCCATCCGTAAGATGCTTTTCTGTGACTGGTGAG
TACTCAACCAAGTCATTCTGAGAATAGTGTATGCGGCGACCGAGTTGCTCTTGCCCGGCGTCAATACGGG
ATAATACCGCGCCACATAGCAGAACTTTAAAAGTGCTCATCATTGGAAAACGTTCTTCGGGGCGAAAACT
CTCAAGGATCTTACCGCTGTTGAGATCCAGTTCGATGTAACCCACTCGTGCACCCAACTGATCTTCAGCA
TCTTTTACTTTCACCAGCGTTTCTGGGTGAGCAAAAACAGGAAGGCAAAATGCCGCAAAAAAGGGAATAA
GGGCGACACGGAAATGTTGAATACTCATACTCTTCCTTTTTCATTATTATTGAAGCATTTATCAGGGTTA
TTGTCTCATGAGCGGATACATATTTGAATGTATTTAGAAAAATAAACAAATAGGGGTTCCGCGCACATTT
CCCCGAAAAGTGCCACCTGACGTCGACGGATCGGGAGATCTCCCGATCCCCTATGGTGCACTCTCAGTAC
AATCTGCTCTGATGCCGCATAGTTAAGCCAGTATCTGCTCCCTGCTTGTGTGTTGGAGGTCGCTGAGTAG
TGCGCGAGCAAAATTTAAGCTACAACAAGGCAAGGCTTGACCGACAATTGCATGAAGAATCTGCTTAGGG
TTAGGCGTTTTGCGCTGCTTCGCGATGTACGGGCCAGATATACGCGTT
Features (pLannotate 1.2.2; 22 found; start..end, strand, type, name):
      1..380     +  enhancer       CMV enhancer: human cytomegalovirus immediate early enhancer
    381..584     +  promoter       CMV promoter: human cytomegalovirus (CMV) immediate early promoter
    580..613     +  LTR            5' LTR (truncated) (fragment): truncated 5' long terminal repeat (LTR) from HIV-1
    629..647     +  promoter       T7 promoter: promoter for bacteriophage T7 RNA polymerase
    704..1423    +  CDS            CARD8 (fragment): CARD8_HUMAN - Also known as DACAR From Homo sapiens (Human).
   1460..2167    +  CDS            mCherry: monomeric derivative of DsRed fluorescent protein (Shaner et al., 2004) mammalian codon-optimized
   2186..2204    -  promoter       SP6 promoter: promoter for bacteriophage SP6 RNA polymerase
   2230..2454    +  polyA_signal   bGH poly(A) signal: bovine growth hormone polyadenylation signal
   2458..2479    +  promoter       SV40 promoter (fragment): SV40 enhancer and early promoter
   2500..2928    +  rep_origin     f1 ori (sequence partly withheld): f1 bacteriophage origin of replication; arrow indicates direction of (+) strand synthesis
   2942..3271    +  promoter       SV40 promoter: SV40 enhancer and early promoter
   3338..4129    +  CDS            neo: KKA2_KLEPN - Also known as kan, nptII. Experimental evidence at protein level: Swiss-Prot protein existence level 1. Resistance to kanamycin, neomycin, paromomycin, ribostamycin, butirosin and gentamicin B. From Klebsiella pneumoniae.
   4153..4311    +  CDS            ble (fragment): BLE_KLEPN - Experimental evidence at protein level: Swiss-Prot protein existence level 1. Binding protein with a strong affinity to the bleomycin family of antibiotics. Binds to CL990; an antimitotic-antibiotic compound. From Klebsiella pneumoniae.
   4306..4427    +  polyA_signal   SV40 poly(A) signal: SV40 polyadenylation signal
   4500..4516    -  protein_bind   lac operator: The lac repressor binds to the lac operator to inhibit transcription in E. coli. This inhibition can be relieved by adding lactose or isopropyl-β-D-thiogalactopyranoside (IPTG). lac repressor encoded by lacI
   4524..4554    -  promoter       lac promoter: promoter for the E. coli lac operon
   4569..4590    -  protein_bind   CAP binding site: CAP binding activates transcription in the presence of cAMP. E. coli catabolite activator protein
   4603..4695    -  CDS            lacI (fragment): lac repressor; lacI; The lac repressor binds to the lac operator to inhibit transcription in E. coli. This inhibition can be relieved by adding lactose or isopropyl-β-D-thiogalactopyranoside (IPTG).
   4878..5466    -  rep_origin     ori: high-copy-number ColE1/pMB1/pBR322/pUC origin of replication
   5637..6497    -  CDS            AmpR: β-lactamase; bla; confers resistance to ampicillin, carbenicillin, and related antibiotics
   6498..6602    -  promoter       AmpR promoter: bla
   6661..6713    -  misc_feature   bom (fragment): basis of mobility region from pBR322
