[The description below was written by a language model from this plasmid's Addgene catalogue record and pLannotate feature annotations shown in this document.]
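Description:
pcDNA3.1 6B CARD8 UPA-CARD-mCherry R495E is a mammalian expression plasmid of about 6.9 kb built on the pcDNA3.1 LIC 6B backbone, with the insert introduced by ligation-independent cloning. It is propagated in E. coli through a high-copy ColE1/pUC-type origin and selected with ampicillin via the β-lactamase gene and its native promoter. An f1 origin is also present. For selection in mammalian cells, the backbone carries a neomycin phosphotransferase gene driven by the SV40 enhancer/early promoter and terminated by the SV40 poly(A) signal. The annotation also picks up short fragments (a truncated HIV-1 LTR piece, ble, lacI, bom and lac promoter/operator elements), which appear to be backbone remnants rather than functional parts of the design.

The payload is a fragment of human CARD8 covering the UPA subdomain and the CARD, fused in frame at its C terminus to mammalian codon-optimised mCherry. Transcription comes from the CMV immediate early enhancer and promoter and ends at the bovine growth hormone poly(A) signal. T7 and SP6 promoters flank the insert, as is usual for pcDNA3.1-type vectors. The CARD8 portion carries the R495E substitution, which the record describes as a filament-deficient mutation. The construct is intended for fluorescence imaging of the tagged protein in transfected mammalian cells, and the mutation would suit it as a negative comparison to a filament-competent UPA-CARD fusion, although the record does not spell out that pairing. The associated work concerns how the UPA region promotes CARD filament assembly in the CARD8 and NLRP1 inflammasomes.
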