Addgene plasmid #164016: pcDNA3.1 6B CARD8 UPA-CARD-mCherry R495E
Purpose: Mammalian expression vector encoding CARD8 UPA-CARD (filament-deficient mutation) with a C-terminal mCherry tag for imaging
Depositing lab: Hao Wu. Depositing organization: Boston Children's Hospital. Publication: Mechanism of filament formation in UPA-promoted CARD8 and NLRP1 inflammasomes. Robert Hollingsworth L, David L, Li Y, Griswold AR, Ruan J, Sharif H, Fontana P, Orth-He EL, Fu TM, Bachovchin DA, Wu H. Nat Commun. 2021 Jan 8;12(1):189. doi: 10.1038/s41467-020-20320-y. PubMed 33420033.
Backbone
  Vector backbone: pcDNA3.1 LIC 6B
  Vector type: Mammalian Expression
Growth in bacteria
  Bacterial resistance: Ampicillin, 100 μg/mL
  Growth temperature: 37°C
  Growth strain: DH5alpha
  Copy number: High Copy
Gene/Insert
  Gene/Insert name: CARD8
  Species: H. sapiens (human)
  Mutation: R495E
  Entrez Gene: CARD8 (a.k.a. CARDINAL, DACAR, DAKAR, NDPP, NDPP1, TUCAN)
  Tag / fusion protein: mCherry (C terminal on insert)
  Cloning method: Ligation Independent Cloning
Terms and licenses: Academic/Nonprofit Terms; Industry Terms: Not Available to Industry
How to cite: pcDNA3.1 6B CARD8 UPA-CARD-mCherry R495E was a gift from Hao Wu (Addgene plasmid # 164016 ; http://n2t.net/addgene:164016 ; RRID:Addgene_164016)
