>Addgene plasmid #164016 | pcDNA3.1 6B CARD8 UPA-CARD-mCherry R495E | depositor partial sequence | sequence record 318235 | Insert sequence
TCTCTGATGGGCATCCTGCTGCGGATCGCCAGTGGGACTCGCCTCTCCATCCCCATCACTTCCAACACAT
TGATCTATTATCACCCCCACCCCGAAGATATTAAGTTCCACTTGTACCTTGTCCCCAGCGACGCCTTGCT
AACAAAGGCGATAGATGATGAGGAAGATCGCTTCCATGGTGTGCGCCTGCAGACTTCGCCCCCAATGGAA
CCCCTGAACTTTGGTTCCAGTTATATTGTGTCTAATTCTGCTAACCTGAAAGTAATGCCCAAGGAGTTGA
AATTGTCCTACAGGAGCCCTGGAGAAATTCAGCACTTCTCAAAATTCTATGCTGGGCAGATGAAGGAACC
CATTCAACTTGAGATTACTGAAAAAAGACATGGGACTTTGGTGTGGGATACTGAGGTGAAGCCAGTGGAT
CTCCAGCTTGTAGCTGCATCAGCCCCTCCTCCTTTCTCAGGTGCAGCCTTTGTGAAGGAGAACCACCGGC
AACTCCAAGCCAGGATGGGGGACCTGAAAGGGGTGCTCGATGATCTCCAAGACAATGAGGTTCTTACTGA
GAATGAGAAGGAGCTGGTGGAGCAGGAAAAGACAGAGCAGAGCAAGAATGAGGCCTTGCTGAGCATGGTG
GAGAAGAAAGGGGACCTGGCCCTGGACGTGCTCTTCAGAAGCATTAGTGAAAGGGACCCTTACCTCGTGT
CCTATCTTAGACAGCAGAATTTG
